Addgene plasmid #232212: cwby0003
Purpose: GGA cloning sfGFP-AGGA-ccdb-TTCC-HIS
Depositing lab: David Baker. Depositing organization: University of Washington. Publication: Accelerating protein design by scaling experimental characterization. Qian J, Milles LF, Wicky BIM, Ragotte RJ, Motmaen A, Borst AJ, Skotheim R, Ols S, Coventry B, Li X, Kibler RD, Goreshnik I, Exposit M, Lore K, Stewart L, Baker D. Nat Commun. 2026 Aug 20;17(1):9945. doi: 10.1038/s41467-026-76740-9. PubMed 42754580.
Backbone
  Vector backbone: pET29
  Vector type: Bacterial Expression
Growth in bacteria
  Bacterial resistance: Kanamycin, 50 μg/mL
  Growth temperature: 37°C
  Growth strain: NEB Stable
  Copy number: Unknown
Gene/Insert
  Gene/Insert name: ccdb
  Species: Synthetic
  Promoter: T7
  Cloning method: Golden Gate
Terms and licenses: Academic/Nonprofit Terms; Industry Terms: Not Available to Industry
Depositor comments: Please visit https://doi.org/10.1101/2025.08.05.668824 for bioRxiv preprint.
How to cite: cwby0003 was a gift from David Baker (Addgene plasmid # 232212 ; http://n2t.net/addgene:232212 ; RRID:Addgene_232212)
