[The description below was written by a language model from this plasmid's Addgene catalogue record and pLannotate feature annotations shown in this document.]
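Description:
cwby0003 is a pET29-based bacterial expression plasmid (about 6.3 kb) built as a Golden Gate entry vector for placing designed protein coding sequences between an N-terminal superfolder GFP and a C-terminal histidine tag. It carries a kanamycin resistance gene (aminoglycoside phosphotransferase), a ColE1/pBR322-type origin with the bom site and the rop gene that limits copy number, and an f1 phage origin. The short tetracycline-resistance fragments, the predicted open reading frame near rop and the SET1 fragment upstream of the terminator appear to be backbone remnants or annotation matches, not functional parts.

The expression cassette follows the usual pET layout: a T7 promoter with an adjacent lac operator, the T7 gene 10 ribosome binding site, the sfGFP open reading frame, a ccdB cassette, a His tag (annotated as a partial match to a 9xHis tag) and the T7 terminator. A plasmid-borne lacI gene with its own promoter supplies the repressor, so transcription is IPTG-inducible in hosts that express T7 RNA polymerase. According to the stated purpose, ccdB is flanked by the Golden Gate overhangs AGGA and TTCC. Type IIS assembly would therefore replace the toxin gene with an incoming fragment, producing an sfGFP–insert–His fusion, although the record does not name the enzyme. Because CcdB poisons DNA gyrase and kills ordinary E. coli strains, uncut or religated parental plasmid is counter-selected and mostly correctly assembled clones survive.

The associated publication concerns scaling up experimental characterization of designed proteins. That fits use of the vector for high-throughput cloning, with GFP fluorescence available as a readout of the fusion and the His tag for affinity purification.
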