Features (pLannotate 1.2.2; 20 found; start..end, strand, type, name):
     41..59      +  promoter       T7 promoter: promoter for bacteriophage T7 RNA polymerase
     60..84      +  protein_bind   lac operator: The lac repressor binds to the lac operator to inhibit transcription in E. coli. This inhibition can be relieved by adding lactose or isopropyl-β-D-thiogalactopyranoside (IPTG). lac repressor encoded by lacI
     99..121     +  RBS            RBS: efficient ribosome binding site from bacteriophage T7 gene 10 (Olins and Rangwala, 1989)
    129..842     +  CDS            Superfolder GFP: Superfolder GFP is a basic (constitutively fluorescent) green fluorescent protein published in 2005, derived from Aequorea victoria. It is reported to be a very rapidly-maturing weak dimer.
    864..1166    +  CDS            ccdB: CCDB_ECOLI - Also known as G, letB, letD. Experimental evidence at protein level: Swiss-Prot protein existence level 1. Toxic component of a type II toxin-antitoxin (TA) system, functioning in plasmid maintainence. Responsible for the post- segregational killing (PSK) of plasmid-free cells, also referred to as a plasmid addiction system. Half-life of over 2 hours. Cell killing by CcdB is accompanied by filamentation, defects in chromosome and plasmid segregation, defects in cell division, formation of anucleate cells, decreased DNA synthesis and plasmid loss. Interferes with the activity of DN
   1182..1200    +  CDS            9xHis (fragment): 9xHis affinity tag
   1213..1262    +  CDS            SET1 (fragment): solubility-enhancement tag derived from T7 phage gene 10B
   1270..1317    +  terminator     T7 terminator: transcription terminator for bacteriophage T7 RNA polymerase
   1354..1809    +  rep_origin     f1 ori (sequence partly withheld): f1 bacteriophage origin of replication; arrow indicates direction of (+) strand synthesis
   1835..1892    +  promoter       AmpR promoter (fragment): bla
   1901..2716    -  CDS            KanR: aminoglycoside phosphotransferase; aph(3')-Ia; confers resistance to kanamycin in bacteria or G418 (Geneticin®) in eukaryotes
   2838..3426    +  rep_origin     ori: high-copy-number ColE1/pMB1/pBR322/pUC origin of replication
   3612..3751    -  misc_feature   bom: basis of mobility region from pBR322
   3853..4044    -  CDS            rop: Rop protein, which maintains plasmids at low copy number; rop
   4061..4441    +  CDS            YPB1_ECOLX: Protein predicted: Swiss-Prot protein existence level 4. From Escherichia coli.
   4513..4804    -  CDS            TcR (fragment): tetracycline efflux protein; tet; confers resistance to tetracycline
   4819..4840    -  protein_bind   CAP binding site: CAP binding activates transcription in the presence of cAMP. E. coli catabolite activator protein
   4853..5935    -  CDS            lacI: lac repressor; lacI; The lac repressor binds to the lac operator to inhibit transcription in E. coli. This inhibition can be relieved by adding lactose or isopropyl-β-D-thiogalactopyranoside (IPTG).
   5936..6013    -  promoter       lacI promoter: lacI
   6021..15      -  CDS            TcR (fragment) (across the origin): tetracycline efflux protein; tet; confers resistance to tetracycline
>Addgene plasmid #232212 | cwby0003 | addgene full sequence | sequence record 491748 | Addgene NGS Result
CCGGCGTAGAGGATCGAGATCGATCTCGATCCCGCGAAATTAATACGACTCACTATAGGGGAATTGTGAG
CGGATAACAATTCCCCTCTAGAAATAATTTTGTTTAACTTTAAGAAGGAGATATACATATGAGCAAAGGT
GAAGAACTGTTTACCGGCGTTGTTCCGATCCTGGTTGAACTGGACGGTGACGTGAACGGTCATAAATTCT
CCGTACGTGGTGAAGGTGAGGGTGACGCGACCAACGGTAAGCTGACTCTGAAATTCATCTGCACCACCGG
CAAACTGCCGGTTCCGTGGCCGACGCTGGTTACGACCCTGACCTACGGTGTTCAGTGCTTCGCGCGTTAC
CCGGACCATATGAAGCAGCACGACTTCTTCAAATCTGCGATGCCGGAAGGTTACGTTCAGGAACGTACCA
TCTCTTTCAAAGACGACGGTACCTACAAAACCCGTGCGGAAGTTAAATTCGAAGGCGACACCCTGGTTAA
TCGTATCGAACTGAAAGGTATCGACTTCAAGGAAGACGGCAATATTCTGGGTCACAAACTGGAATACAAC
TTCAACTCTCACAATGTTTACATCACCGCGGACAAACAGAAAAATGGTATCAAAGCAAATTTCAAAATCC
GTCATAACGTTGAGGACGGCTCTGTACAACTGGCGGACCACTACCAACAAAACACCCCGATTGGTGACGG
TCCGGTCCTGCTGCCGGACAACCATTACCTGTCTACCCAGTCTGTTCTGTCTAAAGACCCGAACGAAAAA
CGTGACCACATGGTTCTGCTGGAATTCGTTACCGCAGCGGGTATCACCCACGGTATGGACGAGCTGTATA
AAGGCAGCTCAGGAGGAGACCGAATGCAGTTTAAGGTTTACACCTATAAAAGAGAGAGCCGTTATCGTCT
GTTTGTGGATGTACAGAGTGATATTATTGACACGCCCGGGCGACGGATGGTGATCCCCCTGGCCAGTGCA
CGTCTGCTGTCAGATAAAGTCTCCCGTGAACTTTACCCGGTGGTGCATATCGGGGATGAAAGCTGGCGCA
TGATGACCACCGATATGGCCAGTGTGCCGGTTTCCGTTATCGGGGAAGAAGTGGCTGATCTCAGCCACCG
CGAAAATGACATCAAAAACGCCATTAACCTGATGTTCTGGGGAATATGAACGGTCTCGTTCCCACCACCA
CCACCACCACTAATGAGATCCGGCTGCTAACAAAGCCCGAAAGGAAGCTGAGTTGGCTGCTGCCACCGCT
GAGCAATAACTAGCATAACCCCTTGGGGCCTCTAAACGGGTCTTGAGGGGTTTTTTGCTGAAAGGAGGAA
CTATATCCGGATTGGCGAATGGGACGCGCCCC
[115 nt withheld, positions 1363-1477]
C
[91 nt withheld, positions 1479-1569]
A
[49 nt withheld, positions 1571-1619]
CCTTTGACGTTGGAGTCCACGTTCTTT
[37 nt withheld, positions 1647-1683]
ACCCTATCTCGGTCTATTCTTTTGATTTATAAGGGATTTTGCCGATTTCGGCCTATTGGTTAAAAAATGA
GCTGATTTAACAAAAATTTAACGCGAATTTTAACAAAATATTAACGCTTACAATTTAGGTGGCACTTTTC
GGGGAAATGTGCGCGGAACCCCTATTTGTTTATTTTTCTAAATACATTCAAATATGTATCCGCTCATGAA
TTAATTCTTAGAAAAACTCATCGAGCATCAAATGAAACTGCAATTTATTCATATCAGGATTATCAATACC
ATATTTTTGAAAAAGCCGTTTCTGTAATGAAGGAGAAAACTCACCGAGGCAGTTCCATAGGATGGCAAGA
TCCTGGTATCGGTCTGCGATTCCGACTCGTCCAACATCAATACAACCTATTAATTTCCCCTCGTCAAAAA
TAAGGTTATCAAGTGAGAAATCACCATGAGTGACGACTGAATCCGGTGAGAATGGCAAAAGTTTATGCAT
TTCTTTCCAGACTTGTTCAACAGGCCAGCCATTACGCTCGTCATCAAAATCACTCGCATCAACCAAACCG
TTATTCATTCGTGATTGCGCCTGAGCGAGACGAAATACGCGATCGCTGTTAAAAGGACAATTACAAACAG
GAATCGAATGCAACCGGCGCAGGAACACTGCCAGCGCATCAACAATATTTTCACCTGAATCAGGATATTC
TTCTAATACCTGGAATGCTGTTTTCCCGGGGATCGCAGTGGTGAGTAACCATGCATCATCAGGAGTACGG
ATAAAATGCTTGATGGTCGGAAGAGGCATAAATTCCGTCAGCCAGTTTAGTCTGACCATCTCATCTGTAA
CATCATTGGCAACGCTACCTTTGCCATGTTTCAGAAACAACTCTGGCGCATCGGGCTTCCCATACAATCG
ATAGATTGTCGCACCTGATTGCCCGACATTATCGCGAGCCCATTTATACCCATATAAATCAGCATCCATG
TTGGAATTTAATCGCGGCCTAGAGCAAGACGTTTCCCGTTGAATATGGCTCATAACACCCCTTGTATTAC
TGTTTATGTAAGCAGACAGTTTTATTGTTCATGACCAAAATCCCTTAACGTGAGTTTTCGTTCCACTGAG
CGTCAGACCCCGTAGAAAAGATCAAAGGATCTTCTTGAGATCCTTTTTTTCTGCGCGTAATCTGCTGCTT
GCAAACAAAAAAACCACCGCTACCAGCGGTGGTTTGTTTGCCGGATCAAGAGCTACCAACTCTTTTTCCG
AAGGTAACTGGCTTCAGCAGAGCGCAGATACCAAATACTGTCCTTCTAGTGTAGCCGTAGTTAGGCCACC
ACTTCAAGAACTCTGTAGCACCGCCTACATACCTCGCTCTGCTAATCCTGTTACCAGTGGCTGCTGCCAG
TGGCGATAAGTCGTGTCTTACCGGGTTGGACTCAAGACGATAGTTACCGGATAAGGCGCAGCGGTCGGGC
TGAACGGGGGGTTCGTGCACACAGCCCAGCTTGGAGCGAACGACCTACACCGAACTGAGATACCTACAGC
GTGAGCTATGAGAAAGCGCCACGCTTCCCGAAGGGAGAAAGGCGGACAGGTATCCGGTAAGCGGCAGGGT
CGGAACAGGAGAGCGCACGAGGGAGCTTCCAGGGGGAAACGCCTGGTATCTTTATAGTCCTGTCGGGTTT
CGCCACCTCTGACTTGAGCGTCGATTTTTGTGATGCTCGTCAGGGGGGCGGAGCCTATGGAAAAACGCCA
GCAACGCGGCCTTTTTACGGTTCCTGGCCTTTTGCTGGCCTTTTGCTCACATGTTCTTTCCTGCGTTATC
CCCTGATTCTGTGGATAACCGTATTACCGCCTTTGAGTGAGCTGATACCGCTCGCCGCAGCCGAACGACC
GAGCGCAGCGAGTCAGTGAGCGAGGAAGCGGAAGAGCGCCTGATGCGGTATTTTCTCCTTACGCATCTGT
GCGGTATTTCACACCGCAATGGTGCACTCTCAGTACAATCTGCTCTGATGCCGCATAGTTAAGCCAGTAT
ACACTCCGCTATCGCTACGTGACTGGGTCATGGCTGCGCCCCGACACCCGCCAACACCCGCTGACGCGCC
CTGACGGGCTTGTCTGCTCCCGGCATCCGCTTACAGACAAGCTGTGACCGTCTCCGGGAGCTGCATGTGT
CAGAGGTTTTCACCGTCATCACCGAAACGCGCGAGGCAGCTGCGGTAAAGCTCATCAGCGTGGTCGTGAA
GCGATTCACAGATGTCTGCCTGTTCATCCGCGTCCAGCTCGTTGAGTTTCTCCAGAAGCGTTAATGTCTG
GCTTCTGATAAAGCGGGCCATGTTAAGGGCGGTTTTTTCCTGTTTGGTCACTGATGCCTCCGTGTAAGGG
GGATTTCTGTTCATGGGGGTAATGATACCGATGAAACGAGAGAGGATGCTCACGATACGGGTTACTGATG
ATGAACATGCCCGGTTACTGGAACGTTGTGAGGGTAAACAACTGGCGGTATGGATGCGGCGGGACCAGAG
AAAAATCACTCAGGGTCAATGCCAGCGCTTCGTTAATACAGATGTAGGTGTTCCACAGGGTAGCCAGCAG
CATCCTGCGATGCAGATCCGGAACATAATGGTGCAGGGCGCTGACTTCCGCGTTTCCAGACTTTACGAAA
CACGGAAACCGAAGACCATTCATGTTGTTGCTCAGGTCGCAGACGTTTTGCAGCAGCAGTCGCTTCACGT
TCGCTCGCGTATCGGTGATTCATTCTGCTAACCAGTAAGGCAACCCCGCCAGCCTAGCCGGGTCCTCAAC
GACAGGAGCACGATCATGCGCACCCGTGGGGCCGCCATGCCGGCGATAATGGCCTGCTTCTCGCCGAAAC
GTTTGGTGGCGGGACCAGTGACGAAGGCTTGAGCGAGGGCGTGCAAGATTCCGAATACCGCAAGCGACAG
GCCGATCATCGTCGCGCTCCAGCGAAAGCGGTCCTCGCCGAAAATGACCCAGAGCGCTGCCGGCACCTGT
CCTACGAGTTGCATGATAAAGAAGACAGTCATAAGTGCGGCGACGATAGTCATGCCCCGCGCCCACCGGA
AGGAGCTGACTGGGTTGAAGGCTCTCAAGGGCATCGGTCGAGATCCCGGTGCCTAATGAGTGAGCTAACT
TACATTAATTGCGTTGCGCTCACTGCCCGCTTTCCAGTCGGGAAACCTGTCGTGCCAGCTGCATTAATGA
ATCGGCCAACGCGCGGGGAGAGGCGGTTTGCGTATTGGGCGCCAGGGTGGTTTTTCTTTTCACCAGTGAG
ACGGGCAACAGCTGATTGCCCTTCACCGCCTGGCCCTGAGAGAGTTGCAGCAAGCGGTCCACGCTGGTTT
GCCCCAGCAGGCGAAAATCCTGTTTGATGGTGGTTAACGGCGGGATATAACATGAGCTGTCTTCGGTATC
GTCGTATCCCACTACCGAGATGTCCGCACCAACGCGCAGCCCGGACTCGGTAATGGCGCGCATTGCGCCC
AGCGCCATCTGATCGTTGGCAACCAGCATCGCAGTGGGAACGATGCCCTCATTCAGCATTTGCATGGTTT
GTTGAAAACCGGACATGGCACTCCAGTCGCCTTCCCGTTCCGCTATCGGCTGAATTTGATTGCGAGTGAG
ATATTTATGCCAGCCAGCCAGACGCAGACGCGCCGAGACAGAACTTAATGGGCCCGCTAACAGCGCGATT
TGCTGGTGACCCAATGCGACCAGATGCTCCACGCCCAGTCGCGTACCGTCTTCATGGGAGAAAATAATAC
TGTTGATGGGTGTCTGGTCAGAGACATCAAGAAATAACGCCGGAACATTAGTGCAGGCAGCTTCCACAGC
AATGGCATCCTGGTCATCCAGCGGATAGTTAATGATCAGCCCACTGACGCGTTGCGCGAGAAGATTGTGC
ACCGCCGCTTTACAGGCTTCGACGCCGCTTCGTTCTACCATCGACACCACCACGCTGGCACCCAGTTGAT
CGGCGCGAGATTTAATCGCCGCGACAATTTGCGACGGCGCGTGCAGGGCCAGACTGGAGGTGGCAACGCC
AATCAGCAACGACTGTTTGCCCGCCAGTTGTTGTGCCACGCGGTTGGGAATGTAATTCAGCTCCGCCATC
GCCGCTTCCACTTTTTCCCGCGTTTTCGCAGAAACGTGGCTGGCCTGGTTCACCACGCGGGAAACGGTCT
GATAAGAGACACCGGCATACTCTGCGACATCGTATAACGTTACTGGTTTCACATTCACCACCCTGAATTG
ACTCTCTTCCGGGCGCTATCATGCCATACCGCGAAAGGTTTTGCGCCATTCGATGGTGTCCGGGATCTCG
ACGCTCTCCCTTATGCGACTCCTGCATTAGGAAGCAGCCCAGTAGTAGGTTGAGGCCGTTGAGCACCGCC
GCCGCAAGGAATGGTGCATGCAAGGAGATGGCGCCCAACAGTCCCCCGGCCACGGGGCCTGCCACCATAC
CCACGCCGAAACAAGCGCTCATGAGCCCGAAGTGGCGAGCCCGATCTTCCCCATCGGTGATGTCGGCGAT
ATAGGCGCCAGCAACCGCACCTGTGGCGCCGGTGATGCCGGCCACGATGCGT
